Addgene plasmid #174920: pMSR:MSMEG_0826:Dendra
Purpose: C-term fluorescent fusion
Depositing lab: Keith Derbyshire & Joseph Wade. Depositing organization: Wadsworth Center, New York State Department of Health. Publication: A Mycobacterial Systems Resource for the Research Community. Judd JA, Canestrari J, Clark R, Joseph A, Lapierre P, Lasek-Nesselquist E, Mir M, Palumbo M, Smith C, Stone M, Upadhyay A, Wirth SE, Dedrick RM, Meier CG, Russell DA, Dills A, Dove E, Kester J, Wolf ID, Zhu J, Rubin ER, Fortune S, Hatfull GF, Gray TA, Wade JT, Derbyshire KM. mBio. 2021 Mar 2;12(2). pii: mBio.02401-20. doi: 10.1128/mBio.02401-20. PubMed 33653882.
Backbone
  Vector backbone: pMSR:Dendra
  Vector type: Bacterial Expression ; Integrating Mycobacterial Expression Vector attL5. T7 expression in E. coli
Growth in bacteria
  Bacterial resistance: Apramycin, 25 μg/mL
  Growth temperature: 37°C
  Growth strain: DH5alpha
  Copy number: High Copy
Gene/Insert
  Gene/Insert name: MSMEG_0826
  Species: M. smegmatis
  Promoter: pmycTetO
  Tag / fusion protein: Gly-Ala Linker/Dendra2/1x Flag Tag (C terminal on insert)
  Cloning method: Ligation Independent Cloning
  Sequencing primers: 5′ TGATAGAGTTTGTCCTCCCTATCAG; 3′ TCCATATGCACCTTGACACG
Resource information
  A portion of this plasmid was derived from a plasmid made by: CP000480.1
Terms and licenses: Academic/Nonprofit Terms; Industry Terms: Not Available to Industry
Depositor comments: 5' cloning site: AseI (destroyed), 3' cloning site: HindIII (not destroyed)
How to cite: pMSR:MSMEG_0826:Dendra was a gift from Keith Derbyshire & Joseph Wade (Addgene plasmid # 174920 ; http://n2t.net/addgene:174920 ; RRID:Addgene_174920)
