[The description below was written by a language model from this plasmid's Addgene catalogue record and pLannotate feature annotations shown in this document.]
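Description:
pMSR:MSMEG_0826:Dendra is a 6.45 kb integrating mycobacterial expression plasmid built on the pMSR:Dendra backbone, part of a systematic resource of tagged Mycobacterium smegmatis genes. It is maintained in E. coli through a high-copy ColE1/pUC-type origin and selected with apramycin via the aac(3)IV acetyltransferase gene, which also serves as the marker in mycobacteria. The plasmid has no annotated mycobacterial replication origin. Instead it carries the mycobacteriophage L5 integrase gene, along with a fragment of the neighbouring L5 gene 32. The integrase drives site-specific recombination into the chromosomal L5 attachment site to give a stable, single-copy insertion.

The payload is the M. smegmatis open reading frame MSMEG_0826, inserted by ligation-independent cloning. The annotation software matched it by homology to the M. tuberculosis ThiC protein, the enzyme that makes the hydroxymethylpyrimidine phosphate moiety of thiamine, though the catalogue record itself gives only the locus name. The gene is fused at its C terminus through a Gly-Ala linker to Dendra2, a green-to-red photoconvertible fluorescent protein, followed by a single FLAG epitope and a T7 terminator. Expression in mycobacteria comes from the pmycTetO promoter, a mycobacterial promoter containing tet operators. The short "tight TRE" hits in the feature table most likely reflect these operator sequences rather than a mammalian promoter. A T7 promoter lies immediately upstream of the coding sequence, so the same fusion can be produced in E. coli strains supplying T7 RNA polymerase.

The stated purpose is a C-terminal fluorescent fusion. This suits imaging of the protein's localisation in live mycobacteria, and the FLAG tag allows immunodetection or affinity capture.
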