Features (pLannotate 1.2.2; 14 found; start..end, strand, type, name):
   1381..2067    +  CDS            Dendra2: Dendra2 is a photoconvertible green fluorescent protein published in 2006, derived from Dendronephthya sp.. It has high acid sensitivity.
   2107..2127    +  CDS            FLAG (fragment): FLAG® epitope tag, followed by an enterokinase cleavage site
   2136..2178    +  terminator     T7 terminator (fragment): transcription terminator for bacteriophage T7 RNA polymerase
   2384..3184    +  CDS            ApmR: aminoglycoside 3-N-acetyltransferase type IV ; aac(3)IV; confers resistance to apramycin (Paget and Davies, 1996)
   3251..3268    -  misc_feature   MCS (fragment): pBluescript multiple cloning site
   3309..3897    +  rep_origin     ori: high-copy-number ColE1/pMB1/pBR322/pUC origin of replication
   4065..4093    +  misc_feature   MCS (fragment): pUC18/19 multiple cloning site
   4653..5765    +  CDS            33: VINT_BPML5 - Also known as int. Protein inferred from homology: Swiss-Prot protein existence level 3. Integrase is necessary for integration of the phage into the host genome by site-specific recombination. From Mycobacterium phage L5 (Mycobacteriophage L5).
   5827..5931    -  CDS            32 (fragment): VG32_BPML5 - Protein predicted: Swiss-Prot protein existence level 4. From Mycobacterium phage L5 (Mycobacteriophage L5).
   5987..6091    +  CDS            Y4104_STRCO (fragment): Protein inferred from homology: Swiss-Prot protein existence level 3. From Streptomyces coelicolor (strain ATCC BAA-471 / A3(2) / M145).
   6149..6168    +  promoter       tight TRE promoter (fragment): Tet-responsive promoter PTight, consisting of seven tet operator sequences followed by the minimal CMV promoter
   6175..6192    +  promoter       tight TRE promoter (fragment): Tet-responsive promoter PTight, consisting of seven tet operator sequences followed by the minimal CMV promoter
   6206..6224    +  promoter       T7 promoter: promoter for bacteriophage T7 RNA polymerase
   6231..1356    +  CDS            thiC (across the origin): THIC_MYCTU - Experimental evidence at protein level: Swiss-Prot protein existence level 1. Catalyzes the synthesis of the hydroxymethylpyrimidine phosphate (HMP-P) moiety of thiamine from aminoimidazole ribotide (AIR) in a radical S-adenosyl-L-methionine (SAM)-dependent reaction. From Mycobacterium tuberculosis (strain ATCC 25618 / H37Rv).
>Addgene plasmid #174920 | pMSR:MSMEG_0826:Dendra | addgene full sequence | sequence record 345417 | Addgene NGS Result
CGCGGCACGCAGCTGCAACGCGCCCGTGCCGGTGAGATCACCGCCGAGATGGCGTTCATCGCCGAGCGCG
AAGGCGTCCCCGCCGAACTGGTGCGTTCCGAGGTGGCACGTGGGCGGGCGGTGATCCCGGCCAACCACAA
TCACCCCGAGAGCGAACCGATGATCATCGGCAAGGCCTTCGGCGTGAAAGTCAATGCGAACATCGGCAAT
TCGGCGGTCACATCGTCGATCGCCGAAGAAGTCGACAAGATGGTGTGGGCGACCCGCTGGGGTGCCGACA
CCATCATGGACCTGTCGACCGGTCGCGACATCCACCTGACGCGGGAATGGATCCTGCGCAACTCGCCGGT
GCCGGTGGGCACCGTGCCCATGTACCAGGCACTGGAGAAGGTCAACGGCGACCCCACCAAGCTCAGCTGG
GATGTCTACCGCGACACCGTGATCGAGCAGTGCGAACAGGGCGTGGACTACATGACCGTGCACGCCGGTG
TGCTGCTGCGGCACATCCCGCTGACGGTCGACCGGGTCACGGGCATCGTGTCACGCGGCGGGTCGATCAT
GGCGGCCTGGTGCCTGGCACATCACACAGAGTCGTTCCTGTACACCAACTTCGAGGAACTGTGTGAGATC
TTCGCACGCTACGACGTGACGTTCTCGCTGGGCGACGGCCTGCGCCCGGGGTCCATCGCCGACGCCAACG
ACGCGGCCCAATTCGCCGAACTGCGCACCCTCGGCGAGCTCACCACGATCGCGAAAAACCATGGCGTGCA
GGTGATGATCGAAGGCCCTGGCCACGTCCCCATGCACAAGATCGTCGAGAACGTGCGCCTCGAAGAGGAA
CTGTGTGACGATGCGCCGTTCTACACACTGGGACCGCTCGCGACCGACATCGCCCCGGCGTACGACCACA
TCACCTCGGCGATCGGCGCGGCGATCATCGCCCAGGCAGGCACCGCGATGCTGTGCTACGTCACACCCAA
GGAGCATCTGGGCCTGCCCAACCGCCAGGACGTCAAGGACGGCGTGATCGCCTACAAGATCGCGGCGCAC
TCTGCCGACCTGGCCAAGGGCCATCCCCGCGCGCAACAGCGCGATGACGCACTGTCCAAGGCGCGCTTCG
AGTTCCGGTGGCACGACCAGTTCGCGCTGTCGCTGGATCCCGACACCGCGCGCGAGTTCCACGACGAGAC
ACTGCCCGCCGAACCGGCGAAGACCGCGCACTTCTGCTCGATGTGCGGGCCCAAGTTCTGCTCCATGCGC
ATCACGGCCGACCTCAAGGATTCGATCCGCGAGGCGATGGACCAGAAATCCGCCGAGTTCGCCGAACAGG
GGAACCGTGTGTATCTACCGTTGACATCGAAGCTTGGTGCGGCCGCGGGCAACACGCCTGGCATCAATCT
GATCAAGGAGGACATGCGTGTCAAGGTGCATATGGAGGGCAACGTGAACGGTCACGCCTTCGTGATCGAG
GGGGAGGGTAAGGGTAAGCCTTACGAAGGGACCCAGACCGCCAACCTCACCGTCAAGGAGGGCGCCCCTC
TCCCATTCTCGTACGATATCCTCACTACCGCGGTGCATTACGGGAACCGCGTGTTCACCAAGTACCCCGA
GGATATCCCTGACTACTTCAAGCAGAGCTTCCCGGAGGGATACTCCTGGGAGCGGACGATGACCTTCGAA
GACAAGGGTATCTGTACGATCCGCAGCGACATCTCGCTGGAAGGGGACTGTTTCTTCCAGAACGTCCGTT
TCAAGGGGACCAACTTTCCGCCGAACGGCCCGGTCATGCAGAAGAAGACCCTCAAGTGGGAGCCGAGCAC
GGAGAAGCTGCACGTTCGGGACGGCCTCCTGGTCGGCAACATCAACATGGCGCTGCTGCTGGAAGGCGGC
GGCCACTACCTATGCGACTTCAAGACCACGTACAAAGCGAAGAAGGTCGTCCAGCTGCCCGACGCGCACT
TCGTGGACCACCGCATCGAAATCCTGGGGAACGATTCGGACTACAACAAGGTCAAGTTGTACGAGCACGC
TGTGGCACGCTATAGCCCGCTCCCGTCGCAGGTCTGGTTCGAAGGCGGCGGCGGGGAGAACCTGTATTTC
CAGGACTACAAGGACGACGACGACAAGTGATTTAAATAACCCCTTGGGGCCTCTAAACGGGTCTTGAGGG
GTTTTTTGTTAACTAGCGTACGATCGAATTCCTGCAGCTCACGGTAACTGATGCCGTATTTGCAGTACCA
GCGTACGGCCCACAGAATGATGTCACGCTGAAAATGCCGGCCTTTGAATGGGTTCATGTGCAGCTCCATC
AGCAAAAGGGGATGATAAGTTTATCACCACCGACTATTTGCAACAGTGCCGTTGATCGTGCTATGATCGA
CTGATGTCATCAGCGGTGGAGTGCAATGTCGTGCAATACGAATGGCGAAAAGCCGAGCTCATCGGTCAGC
TTCTCAACCTTGGGGTTACCCCCGGCGGTGTGCTGCTGGTCCACAGCTCCTTCCGTAGCGTCCGGCCCCT
CGAAGATGGGCCACTTGGACTGATCGAGGCCCTGCGTGCTACGCTGGGTCCGGGAGGGACGCTCGTCATG
CCCTCGTGGTCAGGTCTGGACGACGAGCCGTTCGATCCTGCCACGTCGCCCGTTACACCGGACCTTGGAG
TTGTCTCTGACACATTCTGGCGCCTGCCAAATGTAAAGCGCAGCGCCCATCCATTTGCCTTTGCGGCAGC
GGGGCCACAGGCAGAGCAGATCATCTCTGATCCATTGCCCCTGCCACCTTACTCGCCTGCAAGCCCGGTC
GCCCGTGTCCATGAACTCGATGGGCAGGTACTTCTCCTCGGCGTGGGACACGATGCCAACACGACGCTGC
ATCTTGCCGAGTTGATGGCAAAGGTTCCCTATGGGGTGCCGAGACACTGCACCATTCTTCAGGATGGCAA
GTTGGTACGCGTCGATTATCTCGAGAATGACCACTGCTGTGAGCGCTTTGCCTTGGCGGACAGGTGGCTC
AAGGAGAAGAGCCTTCAGAAGGAAGGTCCAGTCGGTCATGCCTTTGCTCGGTTGATCCGCTCCCGCGACA
TTGTGGCGACAGCCCTGGGTCAACTGGGCCGAGATCCGTTGATCTTCCTGCATCCGCCAGAGGCGGGATG
CGAAGAATGCGATGCCGCTCGCCAGTCGATTGGCTGAGCTCATGAGCGGAGAACGAGATGACGTTGGAGG
GGCAAGGTCGCGCTGATTGCTGGGGCAACACGGGGGATCCACTAGTTCCATGAGCGTCAGACCCCGTAGA
AAAGATCAAAGGATCTTCTTGAGATCCTTTTTTTCTGCGCGTAATCTGCTGCTTGCAAACAAAAAAACCA
CCGCTACCAGCGGTGGTTTGTTTGCCGGATCAAGAGCTACCAACTCTTTTTCCGAAGGTAACTGGCTTCA
GCAGAGCGCAGATACCAAATACTGTCCTTCTAGTGTAGCCGTAGTTAGGCCACCACTTCAAGAACTCTGT
AGCACCGCCTACATACCTCGCTCTGCTAATCCTGTTACCAGTGGCTGCTGCCAGTGGCGATAAGTCGTGT
CTTACCGGGTTGGACTCAAGACGATAGTTACCGGATAAGGCGCAGCGGTCGGGCTGAACGGGGGGTTCGT
GCACACAGCCCAGCTTGGAGCGAACGACCTACACCGAACTGAGATACCTACAGCGTGAGCTATGAGAAAG
CGCCACGCTTCCCGAGGGGAGAAAGGCGGACAGGTATCCGGTAAGCGGCAGGGTCGGAACAGGAGAGCGC
ACGAGGGAGCTTCCAGGGGGAAACGCCTGGTATCTTTATAGTCCTGTCGGGTTTCGCCACCTCTGACTTG
AGCGTCGATTTTTGTGATGCTCGTCAGGGGGGCGGAGCCTATGGAAAAACGCCAGCAACGCGGCCTTTTT
ACGGTTCCTGGCCTTTTGCTGGCCTTTTGCTCACATGTTCTTTCCTGCGTTATCCCCTGATTCTGTGGAT
AACCGTATTACCGCCTTTGAGTGAGCTGATACCGCTCGCCGCAGCCGAACGACCGAGCGCAACGCGTGCG
GCCGCGGTACCCGGGGATCCTCTAGAGTCGACCACCAAGGGCACCATCTCTGCTTGGGCCACCCCGTTGG
CCGCAGCCAGCTCGCTGAGAGCCGTGAACGACAGGGCGAACGCCAGCCCGCCGACGGCGAGGGTTCCGAC
CGCTGCAACTCCCGGTGCAACCTTGTCCCGGTCTATTCTCTTCACTGCACCAGCTCCAATCTGGTGTGAA
TGCCCCTCGTCTGTTCGCGCAGGCGGGGGGCTCTATTCGTTTGTCAGCATCGAAAGTAGCCAGATCAGGG
ATGCGTTGCAACCGCGTATGCCCAGGTCAGAAGAGTCGCACAAGAGTTGCAGACCCCTGGAAAGAAAAAT
GGCCAGAGGGCGAAAACACCCTCTGACCAGCGGAGCGGGCGACGGGAATCGAACCCGCGTAGCTAGTTTG
GAAGAATGGGTGTCTGCCGACCACATATGGGCCGGTCAAGATAGGTTTTTACCCCCTCTCGGCTGCATCC
TCTAAGTGGAAAGAAATTGCAGGTCGTAGAAGCGCGTTGAAGCCTGAGAGTTGCACAGGAGTTGCAACCC
GGTAGCCTTGTTCACGACGAGAGGAGACCTAGTTGGCACGTCGCGGATGGGGATCGCTGAAGACTCAGCG
CAGCGGGAGGATCCAAGCCTCATACGTCAACCCGCAGGACGGTGTGAGGTACTACGCGCTGCAGACCTAC
GACAACAAGATGGACGCCGAAGCCTGGCTCGCGGGCGAGAAGCGGCTCATCGAGATGGAGACCTGGACCC
CTCCACAGGACCGGGCGAAGAAGGCAGCCGCCAGCGCCATCACGCTGGAGGAGTACACCCGGAAGTGGCT
CGTGGAGCGCGACCTCGCAGACGGCACCAGGGATCTGTACAGCGGGCACGCGGAGCGCCGCATCTACCCG
GTGCTAGGTGAAGTGGCGGTCACAGAGATGACGCCAGCTCTGGTGCGTGCGTGGTGGGCCGGGATGGGTA
GGAAGCACCCGACTGCCCGCCGGCATGCCTACAACGTCCTCCGGGCGGTGATGAACACAGCGGTCGAGGA
CAAGCTGATCGCAGAGAACCCGTGCCGGATCGAGCAGAAGGCAGCCGATGAGCGCGACGTAGAGGCGCTG
ACGCCTGAGGAGCTGGACATCGTCGCCGCTGAGATCTTCGAGCACTACCGGATCGCGGCATACATCCTGG
CGTGGACGAGCCTCCGGTTCGGAGAGCTGATCGAGCTTCGCCGCAAGGACATCGTGGACGACGGCATGAC
GATGAAGCTCCGGGTGCGCCGTGGCGCTTCCCGCGTGGGGAACAAGATCGTCGTTGGCAACGCCAAGACC
GTCCGGTCGAAGCGTCCTGTGACGGTTCCGCCTCACGTCGCGGAGATGATCCGAGCGCACATGAAGGACC
GTACGAAGATGAACAAGGGCCCCGAGGCATTCCTGGTGACCACGACGCAGGGCAACCGGCTGTCGAAGTC
CGCGTTCACCAAGTCGCTGAAGCGTGGCTACGCCAAGATCGGTCGGCCGGAACTCCGCATCCACGACCTC
CGCGCTGTCGGCGCTACGTTCGCCGCTCAGGCAGGTGCGACGACCAAGGAGCTGATGGCCCGTCTCGGTC
ACACGACTCCTAGGATGGCGATGAAGTACCAGATGGCGTCTGAGGCCCGCGACGAGGCTATCGCTGAGGC
GATGTCCAAGCTGGCCAAGACCTCCTGAAACGCAAAAAGCCCCCCTCCCAAGGACACTGAGTCCTAAAGA
GGGGGGTTTCTTGTCAGTACGCGAAGAACCACGCCTGGCCGCGAGCGCCAGCACCGCCGCTCTGTGCGGA
GACCTGGGCACCAGCCCCGCCGCCGCCAGGAGCATTGCCGTTCCCGCCAGAAATCTAGACGGTGACCACA
ACGCGCCCGCTTTGATCGGGGACGTCGAAATATTGGATCGTCGGCACCGTCACGGCCGTGGGAGGCGGCA
CGATCCGCGACGTGATGATCGGCCGCATCCCCACGGTGCTGCGCAGTGAGCTCTACGCCATCCCGGCGTT
GATCTGTGCGTTCGCACGCACAGGCCCGGTGTGAGAAGGGTCTCTGACGAGCGGGAGAACTCCCTATCAG
TGATAGAGTTTGTCCTCCCTATCAGTGATAGATAGGCTTAAGGAGTAATACGACTCACTATAGGGAGAAG
GAGGCCATTATGACGACCGGCCCGATCACGGGGAGTACCAAGGCCTATCGCGAGGTGGAGCATCCGGGGG
TGGACGTCCCGCTGCGGGTGCCGTTCCGCCGGGTCCACCTGAGCGACGGCGACCACCTCGACCTGTACGA
CACGTCCGGTCCGTACACCGACACCGACGCCGTCATCGACCTCGACGCGGGCCTGACACCGCGACCCGGG
GTGGTGCGCGAC
