>Addgene plasmid #174920 | pMSR:MSMEG_0826:Dendra | depositor partial sequence | sequence record 339314 | partial
ATGACGACCGGCCCGATCACGGGGAGTACCAAGGCCTATCGCGAGGTGGAGCATCCGGGGGTGGACGTCC
CGCTGCGGGTGCCGTTCCGCCGGGTCCACCTGAGCGACGGCGACCACCTCGACCTGTACGACACGTCCGG
TCCGTACACCGACACCGACGCCGTCATCGACCTCGACGCGGGCCTGACACCGCGACCCGGGGTGGTGCGC
GACCGCGGCACGCAGCTGCAACGCGCCCGTGCCGGTGAGATCACCGCCGAGATGGCGTTCATCGCCGAGC
GCGAAGGCGTCCCCGCCGAACTGGTGCGTTCCGAGGTGGCACGTGGGCGGGCGGTGATCCCGGCCAACCA
CAATCACCCCGAGAGCGAACCGATGATCATCGGCAAGGCCTTCGGCGTGAAAGTCAATGCGAACATCGGC
AATTCGGCGGTCACATCGTCGATCGCCGAAGAAGTCGACAAGATGGTGTGGGCGACCCGCTGGGGTGCCG
ACACCATCATGGACCTGTCGACCGGTCGCGACATCCACCTGACGCGGGAATGGATCCTGCGCAACTCGCC
GGTGCCGGTGGGCACCGTGCCCATGTACCAGGCACTGGAGAAGGTCAACGGCGACCCCACCAAGCTCAGC
TGGGATGTCTACCGCGACACCGTGATCGAGCAGTGCGAACAGGGCGTGGACTACATGACCGTGCACGCCG
GTGTGCTGCTGCGGCACATCCCGCTGACGGTCGACCGGGTCACGGGCATCGTGTCACGCGGCGGGTCGAT
CATGGCGGCCTGGTGCCTGGCACATCACACAGAGTCGTTCCTGTACACCAACTTCGAGGAACTGTGTGAG
ATCTTCGCACGCTACGACGTGACGTTCTCGCTGGGCGACGGCCTGCGCCCGGGGTCCATCGCCGACGCCA
ACGACGCGGCCCAATTCGCCGAACTGCGCACCCTCGGCGAGCTCACCACGATCGCGAAAAACCATGGCGT
GCAGGTGATGATCGAAGGCCCTGGCCACGTCCCCATGCACAAGATCGTCGAGAACGTGCGCCTCGAAGAG
GAACTGTGTGACGATGCGCCGTTCTACACACTGGGACCGCTCGCGACCGACATCGCCCCGGCGTACGACC
ACATCACCTCGGCGATCGGCGCGGCGATCATCGCCCAGGCAGGCACCGCGATGCTGTGCTACGTCACACC
CAAGGAGCATCTGGGCCTGCCCAACCGCCAGGACGTCAAGGACGGCGTGATCGCCTACAAGATCGCGGCG
CACTCTGCCGACCTGGCCAAGGGCCATCCCCGCGCGCAACAGCGCGATGACGCACTGTCCAAGGCGCGCT
TCGAGTTCCGGTGGCACGACCAGTTCGCGCTGTCGCTGGATCCCGACACCGCGCGCGAGTTCCACGACGA
GACACTGCCCGCCGAACCGGCGAAGACCGCGCACTTCTGCTCGATGTGCGGGCCCAAGTTCTGCTCCATG
CGCATCACGGCCGACCTCAAGGATTCGATCCGCGAGGCGATGGACCAGAAATCCGCCGAGTTCGCCGAAC
AGGGGAACCGTGTGTATCTACCGTTGACATCG
